>Addgene plasmid #113552 | pRSET his-mCherry | addgene full sequence | sequence record 216914 | Addgene NGS Result
CAAACCGCCTCTCCCCGCGCGTTGGCCGATTCATTAATGCAGGATCTCGATCCCGCGAAATTAATACGAC
TCACTATAGGGAGACCACAACGGTTTCCCTCTAGAAATAATTTTGTTTAACTTTAAGAAGGAGATATACA
TATGCGGGGTTCTCATCATCATCATCATCATGGTATGGCTAGCATGACTGGTGGACAGCAAATGGGTCGG
GATCTGTACGACGATGACGATAAGGATCGATGGGGATCCGTGAGCAAGGGCGAGGAGGATAACATGGCCA
TCATCAAGGAGTTCATGCGCTTCAAGGTGCACATGGAGGGCTCCGTGAACGGCCACGAGTTCGAGATCGA
GGGCGAGGGCGAGGGCCGCCCCTACGAGGGCACCCAGACCGCCAAGCTGAAGGTGACCAAGGGTGGCCCC
CTGCCCTTCGCCTGGGACATCCTGTCCCCTCAGTTCATGTACGGCTCCAAGGCCTACGTGAAGCACCCCG
CCGACATCCCCGACTACTTGAAGCTGTCCTTCCCCGAGGGCTTCAAGTGGGAGCGCGTGATGAACTTCGA
GGACGGCGGCGTGGTGACCGTGACCCAGGACTCCTCCCTCCAGGACGGCGAGTTCATCTACAAGGTGAAG
CTGCGCGGCACCAACTTCCCCTCCGACGGCCCCGTAATGCAGAAGAAGACCATGGGCTGGGAGGCCTCCT
CCGAGCGGATGTACCCCGAGGACGGCGCCCTGAAGGGCGAGATCAAGCAGAGGCTGAAGCTGAAGGACGG
CGGCCACTACGACGCTGAGGTCAAGACCACCTACAAGGCCAAGAAGCCCGTGCAGCTGCCCGGCGCCTAC
AACGTCAACATCAAGTTGGACATCACCTCCCACAACGAGGACTACACCATCGTGGAACAGTACGAACGCG
CCGAGGGCCGCCACTCCACCGGCGGCATGGACGAGCTGTACAAGTAAGAATTCGAAGCTTGATCCGGCTG
CTAACAAAGCCCGAAAGGAAGCTGAGTTGGCTGCTGCCACCGCTGAGCAATAACTAGCATAACCCCTTGG
GGCCTCTAAACGGGTCTTGAGGGGTTTTTTGCTGAAAGGAGGAACTATATCCGGATCTGGCGTAATAGCG
AAGAGGCCCGCACCGATCGCCCTTCCCAACAGTTGCGCAGCCTGAATGGCGAATGGG
[124 nt withheld, positions 1178-1301]
C
[91 nt withheld, positions 1303-1393]
A
[49 nt withheld, positions 1395-1443]
CCTTTGACGTTGGAGTCCACGTTCTTT
[37 nt withheld, positions 1471-1507]
ACCCTATCTCGGTCTATTCTTTTGATTTATAAGGGATTTTGCCGATTTCGGCCTATTGGTTAAAAAATGA
GCTGATTTAACAAAAATTTAACGCGAATTTTAACAAAATATTAACGCTTACAATTTAGGTGGCACTTTTC
GGGGAAATGTGCGCGGAACCCCTATTTGTTTATTTTTCTAAATACATTCAAATATGTATCCGCTCATGAG
ACAATAACCCTGATAAATGCTTCAATAATATTGAAAAAGGAAGAGTATGAGTATTCAACATTTCCGTGTC
GCCCTTATTCCCTTTTTTGCGGCATTTTGCCTTCCTGTTTTTGCTCACCCAGAAACGCTGGTGAAAGTAA
AAGATGCTGAAGATCAGTTGGGTGCACGAGTGGGTTACATCGAACTGGATCTCAACAGCGGTAAGATCCT
TGAGAGTTTTCGCCCCAAAGAACGTTTTCCAATGATGAGCACTTTTAAAGTTCTGCTATGTGGCGCGGTA
TTATCCCGTATTGACGCCGGGCAAGAGCAACTCGGTCGCCGCATACACTATTCTCAGAATGACTTGGTTG
AGTACTCACCAGTCACAGAAAAGCATCTTACGGATGGCATGACAGTAAGAGAATTATGCAGTGCTGCCAT
AACCATGAGTGATAACACTGCGGCCAACTTACTTCTGACAACGATCGGAGGACCGAAGGAGCTAACCGCT
TTTTTGCACAACATGGGGGATCATGTAACTCGCCTTGATCGTTGGGAACCGGAGCTGAATGAAGCCATAC
CAAACGACGAGCGTGACACCACGATGCCTGTAGCAATGGCAACAACGTTGCGCAAACTATTAACTGGCGA
ACTACTTACTCTAGCTTCCCGGCAACAATTAATAGACTGGATGGAGGCGGATAAAGTTGCAGGACCACTT
CTGCGCTCGGCCCTTCCGGCTGGCTGGTTTATTGCTGATAAATCTGGAGCCGGTGAGCGTGGGTCTCGCG
GTATCATTGCAGCACTGGGGCCAGATGGTAAGCCCTCCCGTATCGTAGTTATCTACACGACGGGGAGTCA
GGCAACTATGGATGAACGAAATAGACAGATCGCTGAGATAGGTGCCTCACTGATTAAGCATTGGTAACTG
TCAGACCAAGTTTACTCATATATACTTTAGATTGATTTAAAACTTCATTTTTAATTTAAAAGGATCTAGG
TGAAGATCCTTTTTGATAATCTCATGACCAAAATCCCTTAACGTGAGTTTTCGTTCCACTGAGCGTCAGA
CCCCGTAGAAAAGATCAAAGGATCTTCTTGAGATCCTTTTTTTCTGCGCGTAATCTGCTGCTTGCAAACA
AAAAAACCACCGCTACCAGCGGTGGTTTGTTTGCCGGATCAAGAGCTACCAACTCTTTTTCCGAAGGTAA
CTGGCTTCAGCAGAGCGCAGATACCAAATACTGTTCTTCTAGTGTAGCCGTAGTTAGGCCACCACTTCAA
GAACTCTGTAGCACCGCCTACATACCTCGCTCTGCTAATCCTGTTACCAGTGGCTGCTGCCAGTGGCGAT
AAGTCGTGTCTTACCGGGTTGGACTCAAGACGATAGTTACCGGATAAGGCGCAGCGGTCGGGCTGAACGG
GGGGTTCGTGCACACAGCCCAGCTTGGAGCGAACGACCTACACCGAACTGAGATACCTACAGCGTGAGCT
ATGAGAAAGCGCCACGCTTCCCGAAGGGAGAAAGGCGGACAGGTATCCGGTAAGCGGCAGGGTCGGAACA
GGAGAGCGCACGAGGGAGCTTCCAGGGGGAAACGCCTGGTATCTTTATAGTCCTGTCGGGTTTCGCCACC
TCTGACTTGAGCGTCGATTTTTGTGATGCTCGTCAGGGGGGCGGAGCCTATGGAAAAACGCCAGCAACGC
GGCCTTTTTACGGTTCCTGGCCTTTTGCTGGCCTTTTGCTCACATGTTCTTTCCTGCGTTATCCCCTGAT
TCTGTGGATAACCGTATTACCGCCTTTGAGTGAGCTGATACCGCTCGCCGCAGCCGAACGACCGAGCGCA
GCGAGTCAGTGAGCGAGGAAGCGGAAGAGCGCCCAATACG
Features (pLannotate 1.2.2; 14 found; start..end, strand, type, name):
     62..80      +  promoter       T7 promoter: promoter for bacteriophage T7 RNA polymerase
    112..134     +  RBS            RBS: efficient ribosome binding site from bacteriophage T7 gene 10 (Olins and Rangwala, 1989)
    154..174     +  CDS            capTEV™ (fragment): composite tag for in vivo biotinylation, TEV protease cleavage, and 6xHis tagging
    175..207     +  CDS            T7 tag (gene 10 leader): leader peptide from bacteriophage T7 gene 10 promotes efficient translation in E. coli
    211..234     +  CDS            Xpress™ tag: Xpress™ epitope tag, including an enterokinase recognition and cleavage site
    250..956     +  CDS            mCherry (fragment): monomeric derivative of DsRed fluorescent protein (Shaner et al., 2004) mammalian codon-optimized
    977..1026    +  CDS            SET1 (fragment): solubility-enhancement tag derived from T7 phage gene 10B
   1034..1081    +  terminator     T7 terminator: transcription terminator for bacteriophage T7 RNA polymerase
   1107..1173    +  CDS            lacZα (fragment): LacZα fragment of β-galactosidase; lacZ fragment
   1178..1606    +  rep_origin     f1 ori (sequence partly withheld): f1 bacteriophage origin of replication; arrow indicates direction of (+) strand synthesis
   1659..1763    +  promoter       AmpR promoter: bla
   1764..2624    +  CDS            AmpR: β-lactamase; bla; confers resistance to ampicillin, carbenicillin, and related antibiotics
   2795..3383    +  rep_origin     ori: high-copy-number ColE1/pMB1/pBR322/pUC origin of replication
   3566..42      +  CDS            lacI (fragment) (across the origin): lac repressor; lacI; The lac repressor binds to the lac operator to inhibit transcription in E. coli. This inhibition can be relieved by adding lactose or isopropyl-β-D-thiogalactopyranoside (IPTG).
