[The description below was written by a language model from this plasmid's Addgene catalogue record and pLannotate feature annotations shown in this document.]
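Description:
pRSET his-mCherry is a small (about 3.6 kb) bacterial expression plasmid built on the pRSET backbone for producing and purifying the red fluorescent protein mCherry in E. coli. It replicates from a high-copy ColE1/pUC-type origin and is selected with ampicillin through a β-lactamase (AmpR) gene driven by its own promoter. An f1 bacteriophage origin is also present, which in principle allows single-stranded DNA to be rescued with helper phage.

Expression is driven by a bacteriophage T7 promoter followed by the efficient T7 gene 10 ribosome binding site, and transcription ends at a T7 terminator, so the plasmid needs a host that supplies T7 RNA polymerase for protein production. The open reading frame begins with the standard pRSET N-terminal leader. This consists of a short segment annotated as a fragment of a composite tag, which corresponds to the 6xHis portion, then the T7 gene 10 leader peptide that promotes translation, and then the Xpress epitope, which includes an enterokinase cleavage site. The mCherry coding sequence, a mammalian codon-optimised monomeric DsRed derivative, follows these elements. The His tag supports metal-affinity purification, and the enterokinase site offers a way to remove the N-terminal leader.

The short hits to SET1, lacZα and lacI are only fragments and are most likely backbone remnants rather than functional elements; no lac operator or intact repressor gene is annotated. The cloning sites used for the insert are not recorded. The stated purpose is bacterial expression and purification of mCherry.
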