Addgene plasmid #113552: pRSET his-mCherry
Purpose: For bacterial expression and purification of mCherry
Depositing lab: Jeanne Stachowiak. Depositing organization: University of Texas at Austin. Publication: Entropic Control of Receptor Recycling Using Engineered Ligands. DeGroot ACM, Busch DJ, Hayden CC, Mihelic SA, Alpar AT, Behar M, Stachowiak JC. Biophys J. 2018 Mar 27;114(6):1377-1388. doi: 10.1016/j.bpj.2018.01.036. PubMed 29590595.
Backbone
  Vector backbone: pRSET
  Vector type: Bacterial Expression
Growth in bacteria
  Bacterial resistance: Ampicillin, 100 μg/mL
  Growth temperature: 37°C
  Growth strain: DH5alpha
  Copy number: High Copy
Gene/Insert
  Gene/Insert name: his-mCherry
  Cloning method: Restriction Enzyme; 5′ cloning site unknown (unknown if destroyed); 3′ cloning site unknown (unknown if destroyed)
  Sequencing primers: 5′ unknown
Terms and licenses: Academic/Nonprofit Terms; Industry Terms: Not Available to Industry
How to cite: pRSET his-mCherry was a gift from Jeanne Stachowiak (Addgene plasmid # 113552 ; http://n2t.net/addgene:113552 ; RRID:Addgene_113552)
